>Addgene plasmid #52240 | pUASp YFP Rholike DN | addgene partial sequence | sequence record 81531 | EGFP-C 5'-CATGGTCCTGCTGGAGTTCGTG-3'
TGGACGAGCTGTACAAGTCCGGACTCAGATCTCGAGCTCAAGCTTCGAATTCTGCAGTCGACGGTACCGC
GGGCCCGGGATCATCAACAAGTTTGTACAAAAAAGCAGGCTTAATGACGGCGAACATAACGAAGAGTCCG
CGCCCGCTGAAAATAACCATCGTGGGCGATGGCATGGTGGGCAAAAACTGCATGCTGATAACCTACACAC
GGAACGAGTTCCCCGAGGAGTACATACCCACAGTGTTCGACAATCACGCCTGCAACATAGCCGTAGATGA
TCGGGACTACAATCTGACCCTCTGGGACACTGCCGGCCAGGAGGATTACGAAAGGCTGCGCCCCCTGAGC
TATCCCAGTACCAACTGCTTCCTGTTGTGCTATTCGATCAGCAGTAGGACCTCATTCGAAAACGTGAAAA
GCAAGTGGTGGCCGGAGATCCGTCACTTCTCCGCCCACGTTCCCGTGGTTCTCGTGGGCACCAAACTGGA
CTTGCGCATTCCCAACTCGGAGAAGTTCGTGACCACACAGGAGGGAAAAAAGATGCGCAAAGAGATACAC
GCATTCAACTTGGTCGAGTGCTCCGCCAAGAAGAAGCAGAACCTGCAGCAGGTCTTCGAGGAGGCGGTTA
GAGCCGTGGAGAGGAAACCAAAGACGACGTCCAAGCAATCGTGCAAAATACTGTGAAACCCAGCTTTCTT
GTACAAAGTGGTTGATGATCCTCTAGAGTCGACCTCGAACGTTAACGTTAACGTAACGTTAACTCGAGGA
GCTTGATAACATTATACCTAAACCCATGGTCAAGAGTAAACATTTCTGCCTTTGAAGTTGAGAACACAAT
TAAGCATCCCCTGGTTAAACCTGACATTCATACTTGTTAATAGCGCCATAAACATAGCACCAATTTCGAA
GAAATCAGTTAAAAGCAATTAGCAATTAGCAATTAGCAATAACTCTGCTGACTTCAAACGAGAA
