[The description below was written by a language model from this plasmid's Addgene catalogue record.]
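Description:
pUASp YFP Rholike DN is a Drosophila expression plasmid built on the pUASp backbone (about 9.9 kb without the insert). It is propagated in E. coli under ampicillin selection; the record lists the copy number as unknown and provides no feature table, so the bacterial origin and any fly transformation elements or markers carried by the backbone are not itemised here. pUASp is generally known as a GAL4-responsive UAS vector designed to allow expression in the female germline as well as in somatic tissues. This fits the record's listing of "GAL4" as the promoter, meaning that transcription depends on GAL4 binding to upstream activating sequences rather than on a constitutive promoter.

The insert is the D. melanogaster gene RhoL (Rho-like, CG9366, also called Rac3 or Mes1), which encodes a small Rho-family GTPase. It was introduced by Gateway recombination cloning. The coding sequence carries a T25N substitution, annotated as a dominant-negative mutation. Substitutions of this type in small GTPases typically favour the inactive, GDP-bound or nucleotide-free state and sequester activating exchange factors, thereby interfering with the endogenous protein. YFP is supplied by the backbone and fused to the N terminus, so the mutant protein can be tracked by fluorescence.

In flies also carrying a GAL4 driver, the construct allows tissue- or stage-specific expression of the tagged dominant-negative RhoL. This makes it possible to inhibit RhoL function in chosen cells while visualising where the fusion protein localises.
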