Addgene plasmid #52240: pUASp YFP Rholike DN
Purpose: Drosophila expression of YFP-Rholike dominant negative mutant
Depositing lab: Matthew Scott. Depositing organization: Stanford University.
Backbone
  Vector backbone: pUASp
  Backbone size w/o insert (bp): 9939
  Vector type: Insect Expression ; Drosophila
Growth in bacteria
  Bacterial resistance: Ampicillin, 100 μg/mL
  Growth temperature: 37°C
  Growth strain: Top10
  Copy number: Unknown
Gene/Insert
  Gene/Insert name: Rholike
  Species: D. melanogaster (fly)
  Mutation: T25N; DN mutation
  Entrez Gene: RhoL (a.k.a. Dmel_CG9366, 9366, CG9366, D-RhoL, DRhoL, DmRHO-L, Dmel\CG9366, Drac3, G, Mes1, Rac3, Rho-like, RhoL/Rac3, Rhol, anon-EST:CL1c2, rhoL, rhol, rol)
  Promoter: GAL4
  Tag / fusion protein: YFP (N terminal on backbone)
  Cloning method: Gateway Cloning
  Sequencing primers: 5′ EGFP-C; 3′ pUASp-3 (5'-AGGTTTAACCAGGGGATGCT-3')
Terms and licenses: Academic/Nonprofit Terms; Industry Terms: Not Available to Industry
How to cite: pUASp YFP Rholike DN was a gift from Matthew Scott (Addgene plasmid # 52240 ; http://n2t.net/addgene:52240 ; RRID:Addgene_52240)
